Addgene plasmid #105461: pISH-Pde1c
Purpose: to generate a riboprobe for in situ hybridazation
Depositing lab: Peter Mombaerts. Depositing organization: Max Planck Research Unit for Neurogenetics. Publication: Trpc2-expressing sensory neurons in the mouse main olfactory epithelium of type B express the soluble guanylate cyclase Gucy1b2. Omura M, Mombaerts P. Mol Cell Neurosci. 2015 Mar;65:114-24. doi: 10.1016/j.mcn.2015.02.012. Epub 2015 Feb 19. PubMed 25701815.
Backbone
  Vector backbone: pGEM-Teasy
  Backbone size w/o insert (bp): 3015
  Vector type: to ganerate riboprobe
Growth in bacteria
  Bacterial resistance: Ampicillin, 100 μg/mL
  Growth temperature: 37°C
  Growth strain: DH5alpha
  Copy number: High Copy
Gene/Insert
  Gene/Insert name: Pde1c
  Species: M. musculus (mouse)
  Insert size (bp): 1146
  Entrez Gene: Pde1c
  Cloning method: Unknown
  Sequencing primers: 5′ M13-for; 3′ M13-Reverse
Terms and licenses: Academic/Nonprofit Terms; Industry Terms: Not Available to Industry
Depositor comments: Linearize with SacII, use SP6 RNA polymerase for IVT.
How to cite: pISH-Pde1c was a gift from Peter Mombaerts (Addgene plasmid # 105461 ; http://n2t.net/addgene:105461 ; RRID:Addgene_105461)
