[The description below was written by a language model from this plasmid's Addgene catalogue record and pLannotate feature annotations shown in this document.]
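Description:
pISH-Pde1c is a riboprobe template plasmid built on the pGEM-T Easy cloning backbone, a small, high-copy E. coli vector. It is maintained through a ColE1/pUC-type origin of replication and selected with ampicillin via the β-lactamase gene and its native promoter. The backbone also carries an f1 phage origin, which permits single-stranded DNA production, along with remnants of the lac region (lac promoter, operator, CAP site and a lacZα fragment interrupted by the cloning site) that normally support blue/white screening. The sequenced record of about 4.2 kb is consistent with the roughly 3 kb backbone plus the insert.

The payload is a fragment of about 1.15 kb from the coding sequence of mouse Pde1c, which encodes a calmodulin-dependent phosphodiesterase acting on both cAMP and cGMP and implicated in shaping the cAMP signal in olfactory sensory cilia. The fragment sits between opposing bacteriophage T7 and SP6 promoters, the standard arrangement for in vitro transcription of either strand. In the annotated sequence the insert reads in the sense direction from the T7 side, so transcription from SP6 yields the antisense strand. This agrees with the depositor's note that the plasmid is linearised with SacII and transcribed with SP6 RNA polymerase to make the probe. A short annotated match to a hornet peptide between the insert and the SP6 promoter is most likely a spurious hit within polylinker sequence. There is no expression cassette for eukaryotic cells. The construct serves to generate labelled RNA probes for detecting Pde1c transcripts by in situ hybridisation, and the associated work concerns sensory neuron subtypes in the mouse main olfactory epithelium. The cloning method is not recorded.
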