Features (pLannotate 1.2.2; 14 found; start..end, strand, type, name):
     24..42      +  promoter       T7 promoter: promoter for bacteriophage T7 RNA polymerase
    102..1250    +  CDS            Pde1c (fragment): PDE1C_MOUSE - Experimental evidence at protein level: Swiss-Prot protein existence level 1. Calmodulin-dependent cyclic nucleotide phosphodiesterase with a dual-specificity for cAMP and cGMP, which are key regulators of many important physiological processes (PubMed:8810348). Exhibits high affinity for both cAMP and cGMP (By similarity). Modulates the amplitude and duration of the cAMP signal in sensory cilia in response to odorant stimulation, hence contributing to the generation of action potentials. Regulates smooth muscle cell proliferation. Regulates the stability of growth factor recepto
   1254..1316    -  CDS            VESPI_VESMG (fragment): Experimental evidence at protein level: Swiss-Prot protein existence level 1. Shows contractile activity on isolated ileum smooth muscle. From Vespa magnifica (Hornet).
   1328..1346    -  promoter       SP6 promoter: promoter for bacteriophage SP6 RNA polymerase
   1388..1404    -  protein_bind   lac operator: The lac repressor binds to the lac operator to inhibit transcription in E. coli. This inhibition can be relieved by adding lactose or isopropyl-β-D-thiogalactopyranoside (IPTG). lac repressor encoded by lacI
   1412..1442    -  promoter       lac promoter: promoter for the E. coli lac operon
   1457..1478    -  protein_bind   CAP binding site: CAP binding activates transcription in the presence of cAMP. E. coli catabolite activator protein
   1491..1583    -  CDS            lacI (fragment): lac repressor; lacI; The lac repressor binds to the lac operator to inhibit transcription in E. coli. This inhibition can be relieved by adding lactose or isopropyl-β-D-thiogalactopyranoside (IPTG).
   1766..2354    -  rep_origin     ori: high-copy-number ColE1/pMB1/pBR322/pUC origin of replication
   2525..3385    -  CDS            AmpR: β-lactamase; bla; confers resistance to ampicillin, carbenicillin, and related antibiotics
   3386..3490    -  promoter       AmpR promoter: bla
   3517..3567    +  misc_feature   bom (fragment): basis of mobility region from pBR322
   3595..4023    -  rep_origin     f1 ori (sequence partly withheld): f1 bacteriophage origin of replication; arrow indicates direction of (+) strand synthesis
   4027..21      -  CDS            lacZα (fragment) (across the origin): LacZα fragment of β-galactosidase; lacZ fragment
>Addgene plasmid #105461 | pISH-Pde1c | addgene full sequence | sequence record 202914 | Addgene NGS Result
GTAAAACGACGGCCAGTGAATTGTAATACGACTCACTATAGGGCGAATTGGGCCCGACGTCGCATGCTCC
CGGCCGCCATGGCGGCCGCGGGAATTCGATTGTCACACAGACTGTGCATTACCTCCTTTATAAGACAGGA
GTAGCAAACTGGCTGACAGAGCTGGAGATCTTTGCAATAATCTTTTCGGCTGCCATCCATGACTATGAAC
ATACTGGAACTACAAACAATTTCCACATTCAGACTCGGTCAGATCCAGCTATCCTGTACAATGACAGATC
TGTCCTGGAGAACCACCACCTGAGTGCAGCCTACCGCCTTCTGCAGGAAGACGAAGAGATGAATATTCTG
GTTAACCTCTCAAAGGATGACTGGAGGGAGTTTCGAACTTTGGTTATTGAGATGGTAATGGCCACAGATA
TGTCCTGTCATTTCCAGCAAATCAAAGCCATGAAGACAGCCCTGCAGCAACCAGAAGCAATTGAGAAGCC
GAAAGCCTTATCCCTCATGTTACACACAGCAGACATCAGTCATCCTGCGAAAGCATGGGACCTGCACCAC
CGCTGGACCATGTCTCTCCTGGAGGAGTTCTTTAGACAGGGTGACAGAGAAGCAGAGCTGGGGCTGCCAT
TTTCTCCTCTTTGTGACAGAAAGTCAACCATGGTTGCTCAGTCACAAGTGGGTTTTATTGACTTCATTGT
GGAGCCCACCTTCACTGTGCTCACGGACATGACCGAGAAGATTGTGAGTCCATTAATTGACGAAAGCTCC
CAGACTGGTGGGACAGGGCAGAGGAGATCAAGTTTGAACAGCATCAACTCATCAGATGCAAAGCGATCCG
GTGTCAAGAGTTCTGGGTCAGATGGAAGTGCTCCCATCAACAATTCTGTCATTCCTGTTGACTATAAGAG
TTTTAAAGCCACTTGGACTGAGGTGGTGCAGATCAATCGGGAGCGGTGGCGAGCCAAGGTACCCAAAGAA
GAAAAAGCCAAGAAGGAAGCTGAAGAGAAGGCTCGCCTGGCTGCTGAGGAAAAGCAAAAGGAAATGGAAG
CCAAAAGCCAAGCTGAACAAGGCACAACCAGCAAAGGCGAGAAAAAGACATCAGGAGAAGCCAAAAGTCA
AGTCAATGGAACACGCAAGGGTGATAACCCTCGTGGGAAGAACTCCAAAGGAGAAAAGGCAGGCGAAAAG
CAGCAGAACGGTGACTTGAAAGACGGTAAAAATAAGGCAGACAAGAAGGATCACTCCAATCACTAGTGAA
TTCGCGGCCGCCTGCAGGTCGACCATATGGGAGAGCTCCCAACGCGTTGGATGCATAGCTTGAGTATTCT
ATAGTGTCACCTAAATAGCTTGGCGTAATCATGGTCATAGCTGTTTCCTGTGTGAAATTGTTATCCGCTC
ACAATTCCACACAACATACGAGCCGGAAGCATAAAGTGTAAAGCCTGGGGTGCCTAATGAGTGAGCTAAC
TCACATTAATTGCGTTGCGCTCACTGCCCGCTTTCCAGTCGGGAAACCTGTCGTGCCAGCTGCATTAATG
AATCGGCCAACGCGCGGGGAGAGGCGGTTTGCGTATTGGGCGCTCTTCCGCTTCCTCGCTCACTGACTCG
CTGCGCTCGGTCGTTCGGCTGCGGCGAGCGGTATCAGCTCACTCAAAGGCGGTAATACGGTTATCCACAG
AATCAGGGGATAACGCAGGAAAGAACATGTGAGCAAAAGGCCAGCAAAAGGCCAGGAACCGTAAAAAGGC
CGCGTTGCTGGCGTTTTTCCATAGGCTCCGCCCCCCTGACGAGCATCACAAAAATCGACGCTCAAGTCAG
AGGTGGCGAAACCCGACAGGACTATAAAGATACCAGGCGTTTCCCCCTGGAAGCTCCCTCGTGCGCTCTC
CTGTTCCGACCCTGCCGCTTACCGGATACCTGTCCGCCTTTCTCCCTTCGGGAAGCGTGGCGCTTTCTCA
TAGCTCACGCTGTAGGTATCTCAGTTCGGTGTAGGTCGTTCGCTCCAAGCTGGGCTGTGTGCACGAACCC
CCCGTTCAGCCCGACCGCTGCGCCTTATCCGGTAACTATCGTCTTGAGTCCAACCCGGTAAGACACGACT
TATCGCCACTGGCAGCAGCCACTGGTAACAGGATTAGCAGAGCGAGGTATGTAGGCGGTGCTACAGAGTT
CTTGAAGTGGTGGCCTAACTACGGCTACACTAGAAGAACAGTATTTGGTATCTGCGCTCTGCTGAAGCCA
GTTACCTTCGGAAAAAGAGTTGGTAGCTCTTGATCCGGCAAACAAACCACCGCTGGTAGCGGTGGTTTTT
TTGTTTGCAAGCAGCAGATTACGCGCAGAAAAAAAGGATCTCAAGAAGATCCTTTGATCTTTTCTACGGG
GTCTGACGCTCAGTGGAACGAAAACTCACGTTAAGGGATTTTGGTCATGAGATTATCAAAAAGGATCTTC
ACCTAGATCCTTTTAAATTAAAAATGAAGTTTTAAATCAATCTAAAGTATATATGAGTAAACTTGGTCTG
ACAGTTACCAATGCTTAATCAGTGAGGCACCTATCTCAGCGATCTGTCTATTTCGTTCATCCATAGTTGC
CTGACTCCCCGTCGTGTAGATAACTACGATACGGGAGGGCTTACCATCTGGCCCCAGTGCTGCAATGATA
CCGCGAGACCCACGCTCACCGGCTCCAGATTTATCAGCAATAAACCAGCCAGCCGGAAGGGCCGAGCGCA
GAAGTGGTCCTGCAACTTTATCCGCCTCCATCCAGTCTATTAATTGTTGCCGGGAAGCTAGAGTAAGTAG
TTCGCCAGTTAATAGTTTGCGCAACGTTGTTGCCATTGCTACAGGCATCGTGGTGTCACGCTCGTCGTTT
GGTATGGCTTCATTCAGCTCCGGTTCCCAACGATCAAGGCGAGTTACATGATCCCCCATGTTGTGCAAAA
AAGCGGTTAGCTCCTTCGGTCCTCCGATCGTTGTCAGAAGTAAGTTGGCCGCAGTGTTATCACTCATGGT
TATGGCAGCACTGCATAATTCTCTTACTGTCATGCCATCCGTAAGATGCTTTTCTGTGACTGGTGAGTAC
TCAACCAAGTCATTCTGAGAATAGTGTATGCGGCGACCGAGTTGCTCTTGCCCGGCGTCAATACGGGATA
ATACCGCGCCACATAGCAGAACTTTAAAAGTGCTCATCATTGGAAAACGTTCTTCGGGGCGAAAACTCTC
AAGGATCTTACCGCTGTTGAGATCCAGTTCGATGTAACCCACTCGTGCACCCAACTGATCTTCAGCATCT
TTTACTTTCACCAGCGTTTCTGGGTGAGCAAAAACAGGAAGGCAAAATGCCGCAAAAAAGGGAATAAGGG
CGACACGGAAATGTTGAATACTCATACTCTTCCTTTTTCAATATTATTGAAGCATTTATCAGGGTTATTG
TCTCATGAGCGGATACATATTTGAATGTATTTAGAAAAATAAACAAATAGGGGTTCCGCGCACATTTCCC
CGAAAAGTGCCACCTGATGCGGTGTGAAATACCGCACAGATGCGTAAGGAGAAAATACCGCATCAGGAAA
TTGTAAGCGTTAATATTTTGTTAAAATTCGCGTTAAATTTTTGTTAAATCAGCTCATTTTTTAACCAATA
GGCCGAAATCGGCAAAATCCCTTATAAATCAAAAGAATAGACCGAGATAGGGT
[37 nt withheld, positions 3694-3730]
AAAGAACGTGGACTCCAACGTCAAAGG
[49 nt withheld, positions 3758-3806]
T
[91 nt withheld, positions 3808-3898]
G
[124 nt withheld, positions 3900-4023]
CCATTCGCCATTCAGGCTGCGCAACTGTTGGGAAGGGCGATCGGTGCGGGCCTCTTCGCTATTACGCCAG
CTGGCGAAAGGGGGATGTGCTGCAAGGCGATTAAGTTGGGTAACGCCAGGGTTTTCCCAGTCACGACGTT
