>Addgene plasmid #105461 | pISH-Pde1c | depositor partial sequence | sequence record 199640 | insert: sequenced with M13-for primer
CGCATGCTCCCGGCCGCCATGGCGGCCGCGGGAATTCGATTGTCACACAGACTGTGCATTACCTCCTTTA
TAAGACAGGAGTAGCAAACTGGCTGACAGAGCTGGAGATCTTTGCAATAATCTTTTCGGCTGCCATCCAT
GACTATGAACATACTGGAACTACAAACAATTTCCACATTCAGACTCGGTCAGATCCAGCTATCCTGTACA
ATGACAGATCTGTCCTGGAGAACCACCACCTGAGTGCAGCCTACCGCCTTCTGCAGGAAGACGAAGAGAT
GAATATTCTGGTTAACCTCTCAAAGGATGACTGGAGGGAGTTTCGAACTTTGGTTATTGAGATGGTAATG
GCCACAGATATGTCCTGTCATTTCCAGCAAATCAAAGCCATGAAGACAGCCCTGCAGCAACCAGAAGCAA
TTGAGAAGCCGAAAGCCTTATCCCTCATGTTACACACAGCAGACATCAGTCATCCTGCGAAAGCATGGGA
CCTGCACCACCGCTGGACCATGTCTCTCCTGGAGGAGTTCTTTAGACAGGGTGACAGAGAAGCAGAGCTG
GGGCTGCCATTTTCTCCTCTTTGTGACAGAAAGTCAACCATGGTTGCTCAGTCACAAGTGGGTTTTATTG
ACTTCATTGTGGAGCCCACCTTCACTGTGCTCACGGACATGACCGAGAAGATTGTGAGTCCATTAATTGA
CGAAAGCTCCCAGACTGGTGGGACAGGGCAGAGGAGATCAAGTTTGAACAGCATCAACTCATCAGATGCA
AAGCGATCCGGTGTCAAGAGTTCTGGGTCAGATGGAAGTGCTCCCATCAACAATTCTGTCATTCCTGTTG
ACTATAAGAGTTTTAAAGCC
