>Addgene plasmid #105461 | pISH-Pde1c | depositor partial sequence | sequence record 199720 | insert: sequenced with M31-rev primer
CGAATTCCTAGTGATTGGAGTGATCCTTCTTGTCTGCCTTATTTTTACCGTCTTTCAAGTCACCGTTCTG
CTGCTTTTCGCCTGCCTTTTCTCCTTTGGAGTTCTTCCCACGAGGGTTATCACCCTTGCGTGTTCCATTG
ACTTGACTTTTGGCTTCTCCTGATGTCTTTTTCTCGCCTTTGCTGGTTGTGCCTTGTTCAGCTTGGCTTT
TGGCTTCCATTTCCTTTTGCTTTTCCTCAGCAGCCAGGCGAGCCTTCTCTTCAGCTTCCTTCTTGGCTTT
TTCTTCTTTGGGTACCTTGGCTCGCCACCGCTCCCGATTGATCTGCACCACCTCAGTCCAAGTGGCTTTA
AAACTCTTATAGTCAACAGGAATGACAGAATTGTTGATGGGAGCACTTCCATCTGACCCAGAACTCTTGA
CACCGGATCGCTTTGCATCTGATGAGTTGATGCTGTTCAAACTTGATCTCCTCTGCCCTGTCCCACCAGT
CTGGGAGCTTTCGTCAATTAATGGACTCACAATCTTCTCGGTCATGTCCG
